>Addgene plasmid #221572 | POC1355 | addgene full sequence | sequence record 465740 | Addgene NGS Result
CACTCTGTGACTTGGTCTCATGCCTGAGACCGCAGCTGGCACGACAGGTTTCCCGACTGGAAAGCGGGCA
GTGAGCGCAACGCAATTAATGTGAGTTAGCTCACTCATTAGGCACCCCAGGCTTTACACTTTATGCTTCC
GGCTCGTATGTTGTGTGGAATTGTGAGCGGATAACAATTTCACACAGGAAACAGCTATGACCATGATTAC
GCCAAGCTTGCATGCCTGCAGGTCGACTCTAGAGGATCCCCGGGTACCGAGCTCGAATTCACTGGCCGTC
GTTTTACAACGTCGTGACTGGGAAAACCCTGGCGTTACCCAACTTAATCGCCTTGCAGCACATCCCCCTT
TCGCCAGCTGGCGTAATAGCGAAGAGGCCCGCACCGATCGCCCTTCCCAACAGTTGCGCAGCCTGAATGG
CGAATGGCGCCTGATGCGGTATTTTCTCCTTACGCATCTGTGCGGTATTTCACACCGCATATGGTGCACT
CTCAGTACAATCTGCTCTGATGCCGCATAGTTAAGCCAGCCCCGACCCCCGCCAACACCCGCTGACGCGC
CCTGACGGGCTTGTCTGCTCCCGGCATCCGCTTACAGACAAGCTGTGACGGTCTCACAGATGAGACCAAG
TCACGAAGTGGTTTAAACTATCAGTGTTTGACAGGATATATTGGCGGGTAAACCTAAGAGAAAAGAGCGT
TTATTAGAATAATCGGATATTTAAAAGGGCGTGAAAAGGTTTATCCGTTCGTCCATTTGTATGTGCATGC
CAACCACAGGGTTCCCCAGATCAGGCGCTGGCTGCTGAACCCCCAGCCGGAACTGACCCCACAAGGCCCT
AGCGTTTGCAATGCACCAGGTCATCATTGACCCAGGCGTGTTCCACCAGGCCGCTGCCTCGCAACTCTTC
GCAGGCTTCGCCGACCTGCTCGCGCCACTTCTTCACGCGGGTGGAATCCGATCCGCACATGAGGCGGAAG
GTTTCCAGCTTGAGCGGGTACGGCTCCCGGTGCGAGCTGAAATAGTCGAACATCCGTCGGGCCGTCGGCG
ACAGCTTGCGGTACTTCTCCCATATGAATTTCGTGTAGTGGTCGCCAGCAAACAGCACGACGATTTCCTC
GTCGATCAGGACCTGGCAACGGGACGTTTTCTTGCCACGGTCCAGGACGCGGAAGCGGTGCAGCAGCGAC
ACCGATTCCAGGTGCCCAACGCGGTCGGACGTGAAGCCCATCGCCGTCGCCTGTAGGCGCGACAGGCATT
CCTCGGCCTTCGTGTAATACCGGCCATTGATCGACCAGCCCAGGTCCTGGCAAAGCTCGTAGAACGTGAA
GGTGATCGGCTCGCCGATAGGGGTGCGCTTCGCGTACTCCAACACCTGCTGCCACACCAGTTCGTCATCG
TCGGCCCGCAGCTCGACGCCGGTGTAGGTGATCTTCACGTCCTTGTTGACGTGGAAAATGACCTTGTTTT
GCAGCGCCTCGCGCGGGATTTTCTTGTTGCGCGTGGTGAACAGGGCAGAGCGGGCCGTGTCGTTTGGCAT
CGCTCGCATCGTGTCCGGCCACGGCGCAATATCGAACAAGGAAAGCTGCATTTCCTTGATCTGCTGCTTC
GTGTGTTTCAGCAACGCGGCCTGCTTGGCCTCGCTGACCTGTTTTGCCAGGTCCTCGCCGGCGGTTTTTC
GCTTCTTGGTCGTCATAGTTCCTCGCGTGTCGATGGTCATCGACTTCGCCAAACCTGCCGCCTCCTGTTC
AAGACGACGCGAACGCTCCACGGCGGCCGATGGCGCGGGCAGGGCAGGGGGAGCCAGTTGCACGCTGTCG
CGCTCGATCTTGGCCGTAGCTTGCTGGACCATCGAGCCGACGGACTGGAAGGTTTCGCGGGGCGCACGCA
TGACGGTGCGGCTTGCGATGGTTTCGGCATCCTCGGCGGAAAACCCCGCGTCGATCAGTTCTTGCCTGTA
TGCCTTCCGGTCAAACGTCCGATTCATTCACCCTCCTTGCGGGATTGCCCCGACTCACGCCGGGGCAATG
TGCCCTTATTCCTGATTTGACCCGCCTGGTGCCTTGGTGTCCAGATAATCCACCTTATCGGCAATGAAGT
CGGTCCCGTAGACCGTCTGGCCGTCCTTCTCGTACTTGGTATTCCGAATCTTGCCCTGCACGAATACCAG
CGACCCCTTGCCCAAATACTTGCCGTGGGCCTCGGCCTGAGAGCCAAAACACTTGATGCGGAAGAAGTCG
GTGCGCTCCTGCTTGTCGCCGGCATCGTTGCGCCACATCTAGGATCTGCCAGGAACCGTAAAAAGGCCGC
GTTGCTGGCGTTTTTCCATAGGCTCCGCCCCCCTGACGAGCATCACAAAAATCGACGCTCAAGTCAGAGG
TGGCGAAACCCGACAGGACTATAAAGATACCAGGCGTTTCCCCCTGGAAGCTCCCTCGTGCGCTCTCCTG
TTCCGACCCTGCCGCTTACCGGATACCTGTCCGCCTTTCTCCCTTCGGGAAGCGTGGCGCTTTCTCATAG
CTCACGCTGTAGGTATCTCAGTTCGGTGTAGGTCGTTCGCTCCAAGCTGGGCTGTGTGCACGAACCCCCC
GTTCAGCCCGACCGCTGCGCCTTATCCGGTAACTATCGTCTTGAGTCCAACCCGGTAAGACACGACTTAT
CGCCACTGGCAGCAGCCACTGGTAACAGGATTAGCAGAGCGAGGTATGTAGGCGGTGCTACAGAGTTCTT
GAAGTGGTGGCCTAACTACGGCTACACTAGAAGAACAGTATTTGGTATCTGCGCTCTGCTGAAGCCAGTT
ACCTTCGGAAAAAGAGTTGGTAGCTCTTGATCCGGCAAACAAACCACCGCTGGTAGCGGTGGTTTTTTTG
TTTGCAAGCAGCAGATTACGCGCAGAAAAAAAGGATCTCAAGAAGATCCTTTGATCTTTTCTACGGGGTC
TGACGCTCAGTGGAACGAAAACTCACGTTAAGGGATTTTGGTCATGAGATTATCAAAAAGGATCTTCACC
TAGATCCTTTTAAATTAAAAATGAAGTTTTAAATCAATCTAAAGTATATATGAGTAAACTTGGTCTGACA
GTTACCAATGCTTAATCAGTGAGGCACCTATCTCAGCGATCTGTCTATTTCGTTCATCCATAGTTGCCTG
ACTCCCCGTCGTGTAGATAACTACGATACGGGAGGGCTTACCATCTGGCCCCAGTGCTGCAATGATACCG
CGAGAACCACGCTCACCGGCTCCAGATTTATCAGCAATAAACCAGCCAGCCGGAAGGGCCGAGCGCAGAA
GTGGTCCTGCAACTTTATCCGCCTCCATCCAGTCTATTAATTGTTGCCGGGAAGCTAGAGTAAGTAGTTC
GCCAGTTAATAGTTTGCGCAACGTTGTTGCCATTGCTACAGGCATCGTGGTGTCACGCTCGTCGTTTGGT
ATGGCTTCATTCAGCTCCGGTTCCCAACGATCAAGGCGAGTTACATGATCCCCCATGTTGTGCAAAAAAG
CGGTTAGCTCCTTCGGTCCTCCGATCGTTGTCAGAAGTAAGTTGGCCGCAGTGTTATCACTCATGGTTAT
GGCAGCACTGCATAATTCTCTTACTGTCATGCCATCCGTAAGATGCTTTTCTGTGACTGGTGAGTACTCA
ACCAAGTCATTCTGAGAATAGTGTATGCGGCGACCGAGTTGCTCTTGCCCGGCGTCAATACGGGATAATA
CCGCGCCACATAGCAGAACTTTAAAAGTGCTCATCATTGGAAAACGTTCTTCGGGGCGAAAACTCTCAAG
GATCTTACCGCTGTTGAGATCCAGTTCGATGTAACCCACTCGTGCACCCAACTGATCTTCAGCATCTTTT
ACTTTCACCAGCGTTTCTGGGTGAGCAAAAACAGGAAGGCAAAATGCCGCAAAAAAGGGAATAAGGGCGA
CACGGAAATGTTGAATACTCATACTCTTCCTTTTTCAATATTATTGAAGCATTTATCAAGGTTATTGTCT
CATGAGCGGATACATATTTGAATGTATTTAGAAAAATAAACAAATAGGGGTTCCGCGCACGAATTGGCCA
GCGCTGCCATTTTTGGGGTGAGGCCGTTCGCGGCCGAGGGGCGCAGCCCCTGGGGGGATGGGAGGCCCGC
GTTAGCGGGCCGGGAGGGTTCGAGAAGGGGGGGCACCCCCCTTCGGCGTGCGCGGTCACGCGCACAGGGC
GCAGCCCTGGTTAAAAACAAGGTTTATAAATATTGGTTTAAAAGCAGGTTAAAAGACAGGTTAGCGGTGG
CCGAAAAACGGGCGGAAACCCTTGCAAATGCTGGATTTTCTGCCTGTGGACAGCCCCTCAAATGTCAATA
GGTGCGCCCCTCATCTGTCAGCACTCTGCCCCTCAAGTGTCAAGGATCGCGCCCCTCATCTGTCAGTAGT
CGCGCCCCTCAAGTGTCAATACCGCAGGGCACTTATCCCCAGGCTTGTCCACATCATCTGTGGGAAACTC
GCGTAAAATCAGGCGTTTTCGCCGATTTGCGAGGCTGGCCAGCTCCACGTCGCCGGCCGAAATCGAGCCT
GCCCCTCATCTGTCAACGCCGCGCCGGGTGAGTCGGCCCCTCAAGTGTCAACGTCCGCCCCTCATCTGTC
AGTGAGGGCCAAGTTTTCCGCGAGGTATCCACAACGCCGGCGGCCGCGGTGTCTCGCACACGGCTTCGAC
GGCGTTTCTGGCGCGTTTGCAGGGCCATAGACGGCCGCCAGCCCAGCGGCGAGGGCAACCAGCCCGGTGA
GCGTCGCAAAGGAGATCCTGATCTGACTGATGGGCTGCCTGTATCGAGTGGTGATTTTGTGCCGAGCTGC
CGGTCGGGGAGCTGTTGGCTGGCTGGTGGCAGGATATATTGTGGTGTAAACAAATTGACGCTTAGACAAC
TTAATAACACATTGCGGACGTTTTTAATGTACTGGGGTGGATGCAGTGGGCCC
Features (pLannotate 1.2.2; 15 found; start..end, strand, type, name):
     32..74      +  CDS            lacI (fragment): lac repressor; lacI; The lac repressor binds to the lac operator to inhibit transcription in E. coli. This inhibition can be relieved by adding lactose or isopropyl-β-D-thiogalactopyranoside (IPTG).
     87..108     +  protein_bind   CAP binding site: CAP binding activates transcription in the presence of cAMP. E. coli catabolite activator protein
    123..153     +  promoter       lac promoter: promoter for the E. coli lac operon
    161..177     +  protein_bind   lac operator: The lac repressor binds to the lac operator to inhibit transcription in E. coli. This inhibition can be relieved by adding lactose or isopropyl-β-D-thiogalactopyranoside (IPTG). lac repressor encoded by lacI
    214..270     -  misc_feature   MCS: pUC18/19 multiple cloning site
    267..424     +  CDS            lacZα (fragment): LacZα fragment of β-galactosidase; lacZ fragment
    430..529     -  misc_feature   bom (fragment): basis of mobility region from pBR322
    659..683     +  misc_feature   RB T-DNA repeat: right border repeat from nopaline C58 T-DNA
    795..815     -  CDS            TetR (fragment): tetracycline resistance regulatory protein; tetR
    842..1987    -  CDS            trfA: TRFA_ECOLX - Experimental evidence at protein level: Swiss-Prot protein existence level 1. Also involved in plasmid copy number control, promoting intermolecular coupling of protein bound iterons at oriV, which inhibits replication initiation. From Escherichia coli.
   2323..2911    -  rep_origin     ori: high-copy-number ColE1/pMB1/pBR322/pUC origin of replication
   3082..3942    -  CDS            AmpR: β-lactamase; bla; confers resistance to ampicillin, carbenicillin, and related antibiotics
   3943..4047    -  promoter       AmpR promoter: bla
   4134..4765    -  rep_origin     oriV: incP origin of replication
   4857..4881    +  misc_feature   LB T-DNA repeat: left border repeat from nopaline C58 T-DNA
