[The description below was written by a language model from this plasmid's Addgene catalogue record and pLannotate feature annotations shown in this document.]
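Description:
POC1355 is an empty assembly (acceptor) vector for synthetic biology, built on the pICH47732 backbone and totalling 4,953 bp. It belongs to the UniClo system for scarless hierarchical DNA assembly. According to the record, it is designed to be methylated by M.Osp807II, a BsaI-associated "switch" methylase, and to receive inserts 1, 2, 3 and 4 from the companion plasmids POC1343, POC1344, POC1345 and POC1346. In methylase-switching schemes of this kind, selective methylation blocks particular Type IIS recognition sites so that the same enzyme can be reused at successive assembly levels. The exact positions of the BsaI and methylation sites are not annotated in the feature table.

The plasmid is propagated in E. coli under ampicillin selection, with β-lactamase expressed from its own bla promoter, and it carries a high-copy ColE1/pUC-type origin. It also retains the broad-host-range incP oriV together with the trfA replication initiator gene, as well as nopaline C58 left and right T-DNA border repeats. These elements reflect the binary-vector ancestry of the backbone, although the record describes no plant transformation use for this construct. Between the borders lies a lac cassette comprising a CAP binding site, lac promoter and operator, a pUC18/19 multiple cloning site and a lacZα fragment. In such acceptor vectors this region typically serves as a replaceable blue/white screening marker that is displaced when the inserts are assembled. Short fragments of lacI, tetR and the pBR322 bom region are backbone remnants. No gene of interest is present, and the depositor comments recommend the DH10B strain for working with the plasmid.
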