Addgene plasmid #221572: POC1355
Purpose: (Empty Backbone) Assembly vector designed to be methylated by the M.Osp807II BsaI-associated switch methylase and for the assembly of inserts 1, 2, 3 and 4 from POC1343, POC1344, POC1345 and POC1346; respectively
Depositing lab: Christopher A. O'Callaghan. Depositing organization: University of Oxford. Publication: UniClo: scarless hierarchical DNA assembly without sequence constraint. Flores-Fernandez CN, Lin D, Robins K, O'Callaghan CA. Nucleic Acids Res. 2025 Jun 20;53(12):gkaf548. doi: 10.1093/nar/gkaf548. PubMed 40548934.
Backbone
  Vector backbone: pICH47732
  Backbone manufacturer: Self-made
  Backbone size (bp): 4953
  Vector type: Synthetic Biology
Growth in bacteria
  Bacterial resistance: Ampicillin, 100 μg/mL
  Growth temperature: 37°C
  Growth strain: DH5alpha
  Copy number: High Copy
Gene/Insert
  Cloning method: Restriction Enzyme
Terms and licenses: Academic/Nonprofit Terms; Industry Terms: Not Available to Industry
Depositor comments: The DH10B strain should be used for expression of this plasmid.
How to cite: POC1355 was a gift from Christopher A. O'Callaghan (Addgene plasmid # 221572 ; http://n2t.net/addgene:221572 ; RRID:Addgene_221572)
